>Addgene plasmid #78227 | pZA1pLtetO-GFP | addgene full sequence | sequence record 178104 | Addgene NGS Result
TCCCTATCAGTGATAGAGATTGACATCCCTATCAGTGATAGAGATACTGAGCACATCAGCAGGACGCACT
GACCGAATTCATTAAAGAGGAGAAAGGTACCATGAGTAAAGGAGAAGAACTTTTCACTGGAGTTGTCCCA
ATTCTTGTTGAATTAGATGGTGATGTTAATGGGCACAAATTTTCTGTCAGTGGAGAGGGTGAAGGTGATG
CAACATACGGAAAACTTACCCTTAAATTTATTTGCACTACTGGAAAACTACCTGTTCCATGGCCAACACT
TGTCACTACTTTCGGTTATGGTGTTCAATGCTTTGCGAGATACCCAGATCATATGAAACAGCATGACTTT
TTCAAGAGTGCCATGCCCGAAGGTTATGTACAGGAAAGAACTATATTTTTCAAAGATGACGGGAACTACA
AGACACGTGCTGAAGTCAAGTTTGAAGGTGATACCCTTGTTAATAGAATCGAGTTAAAAGGTATTGATTT
TAAAGAAGATGGAAACATTCTTGGACACAAATTGGAATACAACTATAACTCACACAATGTATACATCATG
GCAGACAAACAAAAGAATGGAATCAAAGTTAACTTCAAAATTAGACACAACATTGAAGATGGAAGCGTTC
AACTAGCAGACCATTATCAACAAAATACTCCAATTGGCGATGGCCCTGTCCTTTTACCAGACAACCATTA
CCTGTCCACACAATCTGCCCTTTCGAAAGATCCCAACGAAAAGAGAGACCACATGGTCCTTCTTGAGTTT
GTAACAGCTGCTGGGATTACACATGGCATGGATGATCTCTACAAATAAAAGCTTGATATCGAATTCCTGC
AGCCCGGGGGATCCCATGGTACGCGTGCTAGAGGCATCAAATAAAACGAAAGGCTCAGTCGAAAGACTGG
GCCTTTCGTTTTATCTGTTGTTTGTCGGTGAACGCTCTCCTGAGTAGGACAAATCCGCCGCCCTAGACCT
AGGGATATATTCCGCTTCCTCGCTCACTGACTCGCTACGCTCGGTCGTTCGACTGCGGCGAGCGGAAATG
GCTTACGAACGGGGCGGAGATTTCCTGGAAGATGCCAGGAAGATACTTAACAGGGAAGTGAGAGGGCCGC
GGCAAAGCCGTTTTTCCATAGGCTCCGCCCCCCTGACAAGCATCACGAAATCTGACGCTCAAATCAGTGG
TGGCGAAACCCGACAGGACTATAAAGATACCAGGCGTTTCCCCCTGGCGGCTCCCTCGTGCGCTCTCCTG
TTCCTGCCTTTCGGTTTACCGGTGTCATTCCGCTGTTATGGCCGCGTTTGTCTCATTCCACGCCTGACAC
TCAGTTCCGGGTAGGCAGTTCGCTCCAAGCTGGACTGTATGCACGAACCCCCCGTTCAGTCCGACCGCTG
CGCCTTATCCGGTAACTATCGTCTTGAGTCCAACCCGGAAAGACATGCAAAAGCACCACTGGCAGCAGCC
ACTGGTAATTGATTTAGAGGAGTTAGTCTTGAAGTCATGCGCCGGTTAAGGCTAAACTGAAAGGACAAGT
TTTGGTGACTGCGCTCCTCCAAGCCAGTTACCTCGGTTCAAAGAGTTGGTAGCTCAGAGAACCTTCGAAA
AACCGCCCTGCAAGGCGGTTTTTTCGTTTTCAGAGCAAGAGATTACGCGCAGACCAAAACGATCTCAAGA
AGATCATCTTATTAATCAGATAAAATATTTCTAGATTTCAGTGCAATTTATCTCTTCAAATGTAGCACCT
GAAGTCAGCCCCATACGATATAAGTTGTTACTAGTGCTTGGATTCTCACCAATAAAAAACGCCCGGCGGC
AACCGAGCGTTCTGAACAAATCCAGATGGAGTTCTGAGGTCATTACTGGATCTATCAACAGGAGTCCAAG
CGAGCTCGTAAACTTGGTCTGACAGTTACCAATGCTTAATCAGTGAGGCACCTATCTCAGCGATCTGTCT
ATTTCGTTCATCCATAGTTGCCTGACTCCCCGTCGTGTAGATAACTACGATACGGGAGGGCTTACCATCT
GGCCCCAGTGCTGCAATGATACCGCGAGACCCACGCTCACCGGCTCCAGATTTATCAGCAATAAACCAGC
CAGCCGGAAGGGCCGAGCGCAGAAGTGGTCCTGCAACTTTATCCGCCTCCATCCAGTCTATTAATTGTTG
CCGGGAAGCTAGAGTAAGTAGTTCGCCAGTTAATAGTTTGCGCAACGTTGTTGCCATTGCTACAGGCATC
GTGGTGTCACGCTCGTCGTTTGGTATGGCTTCATTCAGCTCCGGTTCCCAACGATCAAGGCGAGTTACAT
GATCCCCCATGTTGTGCAAAAAAGCGGTTAGCTCCTTCGGTCCTCCGATCGTTGTCAGAAGTAAGTTGGC
CGCAGTGTTATCACTCATGGTTATGGCAGCACTGCATAATTCTCTTACTGTCATGCCATCCGTAAGATGC
TTTTCTGTGACTGGTGAGTACTCAACCAAGTCATTCTGAGAATAGTGTATGCGGCGACCGAGTTGCTCTT
GCCCGGCGTCAATACGGGATAATACCGCGCCACATAGCAGAACTTTAAAAGTGCTCATCATTGGAAAACG
TTCTTCGGGGCGAAAACTCTCAAGGATCTTACCGCTGTTGAGATCCAGTTCGATGTAACCCACTCGTGCA
CCCAACTGATCTTCAGCATCTTTTACTTTCACCAGCGTTTCTGGGTGAGCAAAAACAGGAAGGCAAAATG
CCGCAAAAAAGGGAATAAGGGCGACACGGAAATGTTGAATACTCATACTCTTCCTTTTTCAATATTATTG
AAGCATTTATCAGGGTTATTGTCTCATGAGCGGATACATATTTGAATGTATTTAGAAAAATAAACAAATA
GGGGTTCCGCGCACATTTCCCCGAAAAGTGCCACCTGACGTC
Features (pLannotate 1.2.2; 9 found; start..end, strand, type, name):
      1..74      +  promoter       PLtetO-1 promoter: modified phage lambda PL promoter with tet operator sites (Lutz and Bujard, 1997)
    102..815     +  CDS            GFPmut3: GFPmut3 is a basic (constitutively fluorescent) green fluorescent protein published in 1996, derived from Aequorea victoria. It is reported to be a very rapidly-maturing weak dimer.
    819..854     -  misc_feature   MCS (fragment): pBluescript multiple cloning site
    878..964     +  terminator     rrnB T1 terminator: Escherichia coli rrnB; transcription terminator T1 from the E. coli rrnB gene
    990..1045    -  rep_origin     RSF ori (fragment): Plasmids containing the RSF 1030 origin of replication can be propagated in E. coli cells that contain additional plasmids with compatible origins.
   1133..1678    -  rep_origin     p15A ori: Plasmids containing the medium-copy-number p15A origin of replication can be propagated in E. coli cells that contain a second plasmid with the ColE1 origin.
   1792..1886    -  terminator     lambda t0 terminator: transcription terminator from phage lambda
   1916..2776    -  CDS            AmpR: β-lactamase; bla; confers resistance to ampicillin, carbenicillin, and related antibiotics
   2777..2881    -  promoter       AmpR promoter: bla
