[The description below was written by a language model from this plasmid's Addgene catalogue record and pLannotate feature annotations shown in this document.]
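Description:
pZA1pLtetO-GFP is a small (about 2.9 kb) bacterial expression plasmid built on the pZA1 backbone, a modular E. coli vector format that combines a p15A origin of replication with an ampicillin resistance cassette. The p15A origin gives medium copy number and is compatible with ColE1-type plasmids, so the construct can be co-maintained with other circuit plasmids in the same cell. The catalogue entry itself lists copy number as unknown. Selection relies on the β-lactamase gene (AmpR) expressed from its own bla promoter and followed by the phage lambda t0 terminator. A short fragment annotated as RSF ori lies next to the p15A origin. It is only a partial match and is probably not a functional second replicon.

The payload is a single reporter unit. The PLtetO-1 promoter, a phage lambda PL derivative carrying tet operator sites, drives GFPmut3, a rapidly maturing green fluorescent protein derived from Aequorea victoria. A remnant of a multiple cloning site follows the coding sequence, and transcription ends at the E. coli rrnB T1 terminator. In hosts that express the Tet repressor, PLtetO-1 is held off and is induced by tetracycline analogues such as anhydrotetracycline. Without TetR it behaves as a strong constitutive promoter. No repressor gene is annotated on this plasmid, so any regulation would have to come from the host strain or a partner plasmid.

The record gives the purpose and the insert only as a "synthetic gene circuit", deposited in connection with work on mixed-signal computation in living cells. Based on its parts, the plasmid most likely serves as a fluorescent output or promoter characterisation module for TetR-regulated circuits in E. coli, though its exact role is not stated.
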