Addgene plasmid #78227: pZA1pLtetO-GFP
Purpose: synthetic gene circuit
Depositing lab: Timothy Lu. Depositing organization: Massachusetts Institute of Technology. Publication: Synthetic mixed-signal computation in living cells. Rubens JR, Selvaggio G, Lu TK. Nat Commun. 2016 Jun 3;7:11658. doi: 10.1038/ncomms11658. PubMed 27255669.
Backbone
  Vector backbone: pZA1
Growth in bacteria
  Bacterial resistance: Ampicillin, 100 μg/mL
  Growth temperature: 37°C
  Growth strain: DH5alpha
  Copy number: Unknown
Gene/Insert
  Gene/Insert name: synthetic gene circuit
  Species: not applicable
Terms and licenses: Academic/Nonprofit Terms; Industry Terms: Not Available to Industry
How to cite: pZA1pLtetO-GFP was a gift from Timothy Lu (Addgene plasmid # 78227 ; http://n2t.net/addgene:78227 ; RRID:Addgene_78227)
